>Addgene plasmid #206806 | lentiCRISPRv2-Blast-mU6 | addgene full sequence | sequence record 406405 | Addgene NGS Result
ATTTATAAGGGATTTTGCCGATTTCGGCCTATTGGTTAAAAAATGAGCTGATTTAACAAAAATTTAACGC
GAATTAATTCTGTGGAATGTGTGTCAGTTAGGGTGTGGAAAGTCCCCAGGCTCCCCAGCAGGCAGAAGTA
TGCAAAGCATGCATCTCAATTAGTCAGCAACCAGGTGTGGAAAGTCCCCAGGCTCCCCAGCAGGCAGAAG
TATGCAAAGCATGCATCTCAATTAGTCAGCAACCATAGTCCCGCCCCTAACTCCGCCCATCCCGCCCCTA
ACTCCGCCCAGTTCCGCCCATTCTCCGCCCCATGGCTGACTAATTTTTTTTATTTATGCAGAGGCCGAGG
CCGCCTCTGCCTCTGAGCTATTCCAGAAGTAGTGAGGAGGCTTTTTTGGAGGCCTAGGCTTTTGCAAAAA
GCTCCCGGGAGCTTGTATATCCATTTTCGGATCTGATCAGCACGTGTTGACAATTAATCATCGGCATAGT
ATATCGGCATAGTATAATACGACAAGGTGAGGAACTAAACCATGGCCAAGTTGACCAGTGCCGTTCCGGT
GCTCACCGCGCGCGACGTCGCCGGAGCGGTCGAGTTCTGGACCGACCGGCTCGGGTTCTCCCGGGACTTC
GTGGAGGACGACTTCGCCGGTGTGGTCCGGGACGACGTGACCCTGTTCATCAGCGCGGTCCAGGACCAGG
TGGTGCCGGACAACACCCTGGCCTGGGTGTGGGTGCGCGGCCTGGACGAGCTGTACGCCGAGTGGTCGGA
GGTCGTGTCCACGAACTTCCGGGACGCCTCCGGGCCGGCCATGACCGAGATCGGCGAGCAGCCGTGGGGG
CGGGAGTTCGCCCTGCGCGACCCGGCCGGCAACTGCGTGCACTTCGTGGCCGAGGAGCAGGACTGACACG
TGCTACGAGATTTCGATTCCACCGCCGCCTTCTATGAAAGGTTGGGCTTCGGAATCGTTTTCCGGGACGC
CGGCTGGATGATCCTCCAGCGCGGGGATCTCATGCTGGAGTTCTTCGCCCACCCCAACTTGTTTATTGCA
GCTTATAATGGTTACAAATAAAGCAATAGCATCACAAATTTCACAAATAAAGCATTTTTTTCACTGCATT
CTAGTTGTGGTTTGTCCAAACTCATCAATGTATCTTATCATGTCTGTATACCGTCGACCTCTAGCTAGAG
CTTGGCGTAATCATGGTCATAGCTGTTTCCTGTGTGAAATTGTTATCCGCTCACAATTCCACACAACATA
CGAGCCGGAAGCATAAAGTGTAAAGCCTGGGGTGCCTAATGAGTGAGCTAACTCACATTAATTGCGTTGC
GCTCACTGCCCGCTTTCCAGTCGGGAAACCTGTCGTGCCAGCTGCATTAATGAATCGGCCAACGCGCGGG
GAGAGGCGGTTTGCGTATTGGGCGCTCTTCCGCTTCCTCGCTCACTGACTCGCTGCGCTCGGTCGTTCGG
CTGCGGCGAGCGGTATCAGCTCACTCAAAGGCGGTAATACGGTTATCCACAGAATCAGGGGATAACGCAG
GAAAGAACATGTGAGCAAAAGGCCAGCAAAAGGCCAGGAACCGTAAAAAGGCCGCGTTGCTGGCGTTTTT
CCATAGGCTCCGCCCCCCTGACGAGCATCACAAAAATCGACGCTCAAGTCAGAGGTGGCGAAACCCGACA
GGACTATAAAGATACCAGGCGTTTCCCCCTGGAAGCTCCCTCGTGCGCTCTCCTGTTCCGACCCTGCCGC
TTACCGGATACCTGTCCGCCTTTCTCCCTTCGGGAAGCGTGGCGCTTTCTCATAGCTCACGCTGTAGGTA
TCTCAGTTCGGTGTAGGTCGTTCGCTCCAAGCTGGGCTGTGTGCACGAACCCCCCGTTCAGCCCGACCGC
TGCGCCTTATCCGGTAACTATCGTCTTGAGTCCAACCCGGTAAGACACGACTTATCGCCACTGGCAGCAG
CCACTGGTAACAGGATTAGCAGAGCGAGGTATGTAGGCGGTGCTACAGAGTTCTTGAAGTGGTGGCCTAA
CTACGGCTACACTAGAAGAACAGTATTTGGTATCTGCGCTCTGCTGAAGCCAGTTACCTTCGGAAAAAGA
GTTGGTAGCTCTTGATCCGGCAAACAAACCACCGCTGGTAGCGGTGGTTTTTTTGTTTGCAAGCAGCAGA
TTACGCGCAGAAAAAAAGGATCTCAAGAAGATCCTTTGATCTTTTCTACGGGGTCTGACGCTCAGTGGAA
CGAAAACTCACGTTAAGGGATTTTGGTCATGAGATTATCAAAAAGGATCTTCACCTAGATCCTTTTAAAT
TAAAAATGAAGTTTTAAATCAATCTAAAGTATATATGAGTAAACTTGGTCTGACAGTTACCAATGCTTAA
TCAGTGAGGCACCTATCTCAGCGATCTGTCTATTTCGTTCATCCATAGTTGCCTGACTCCCCGTCGTGTA
GATAACTACGATACGGGAGGGCTTACCATCTGGCCCCAGTGCTGCAATGATACCGCGAGACCCACGCTCA
CCGGCTCCAGATTTATCAGCAATAAACCAGCCAGCCGGAAGGGCCGAGCGCAGAAGTGGTCCTGCAACTT
TATCCGCCTCCATCCAGTCTATTAATTGTTGCCGGGAAGCTAGAGTAAGTAGTTCGCCAGTTAATAGTTT
GCGCAACGTTGTTGCCATTGCTACAGGCATCGTGGTGTCACGCTCGTCGTTTGGTATGGCTTCATTCAGC
TCCGGTTCCCAACGATCAAGGCGAGTTACATGATCCCCCATGTTGTGCAAAAAAGCGGTTAGCTCCTTCG
GTCCTCCGATCGTTGTCAGAAGTAAGTTGGCCGCAGTGTTATCACTCATGGTTATGGCAGCACTGCATAA
TTCTCTTACTGTCATGCCATCCGTAAGATGCTTTTCTGTGACTGGTGAGTACTCAACCAAGTCATTCTGA
GAATAGTGTATGCGGCGACCGAGTTGCTCTTGCCCGGCGTCAATACGGGATAATACCGCGCCACATAGCA
GAACTTTAAAAGTGCTCATCATTGGAAAACGTTCTTCGGGGCGAAAACTCTCAAGGATCTTACCGCTGTT
GAGATCCAGTTCGATGTAACCCACTCGTGCACCCAACTGATCTTCAGCATCTTTTACTTTCACCAGCGTT
TCTGGGTGAGCAAAAACAGGAAGGCAAAATGCCGCAAAAAAGGGAATAAGGGCGACACGGAAATGTTGAA
TACTCATACTCTTCCTTTTTCAATATTATTGAAGCATTTATCAGGGTTATTGTCTCATGAGCGGATACAT
ATTTGAATGTATTTAGAAAAATAAACAAATAGGGGTTCCGCGCACATTTCCCCGAAAAGTGCCACCTGAC
GTCGACGGATCGGGAGATCTCCCGATCCCCTATGGTGCACTCTCAGTACAATCTGCTCTGATGCCGCATA
GTTAAGCCAGTATCTGCTCCCTGCTTGTGTGTTGGAGGTCGCTGAGTAGTGCGCGAGCAAAATTTAAGCT
ACAACAAGGCAAGGCTTGACCGACAATTGCATGAAGAATCTGCTTAGGGTTAGGCGTTTTGCGCTGCTTC
GCGATGTACGGGCCAGATATACGCGTTGACATTGATTATTGACTAGTTATTAATAGTAATCAATTACGGG
GTCATTAGTTCATAGCCCATATATGGAGTTCCGCGTTACATAACTTACGGTAAATGGCCCGCCTGGCTGA
CCGCCCAACGACCCCCGCCCATTGACGTCAATAATGACGTATGTTCCCATAGTAACGCCAATAGGGACTT
TCCATTGACGTCAATGGGTGGAGTATTTACGGTAAACTGCCCACTTGGCAGTACATCAAGTGTATCATAT
GCCAAGTACGCCCCCTATTGACGTCAATGACGGTAAATGGCCCGCCTGGCATTATGCCCAGTACATGACC
TTATGGGACTTTCCTACTTGGCAGTACATCTACGTATTAGTCATCGCTATTACCATGGTGATGCGGTTTT
GGCAGTACATCAATGGGCGTGGATAGCGGTTTGACTCACGGGGATTTCCAAGTCTCCACCCCATTGACGT
CAATGGGAGTTTGTTTTGGCACCAAAATCAACGGGACTTTCCAAAATGTCGTAACAACTCCGCCCCATTG
ACGCAAATGGGCGGTAGGCGTGTACGGTGGGAGGTCTATATAAGCAGCGCGTTTTGCCTGTACTGGGTCT
CTCTGGTTAGACCAGATCTGAGCCTGGGAGCTCTCTGGCTAACTAGGGAACCCACTGCTTAAGCCTCAAT
AAAGCTTGCCTTGAGTGCTTCAAGTAGTGTGTGCCCGTCTGTTGTGTGACTCTGGTAACTAGAGATCCCT
CAGACCCTTTTAGTCAGTGTGGAAAATCTCTAGCAGTGGCGCCCGAACAGGGACTTGAAAGCGAAAGGGA
AACCAGAGGAGCTCTCTCGACGCAGGACTCGGCTTGCTGAAGCGCGCACGGCAAGAGGCGAGGGGCGGCG
ACTGGTGAGTACGCCAAAAATTTTGACTAGCGGAGGCTAGAAGGAGAGAGATGGGTGCGAGAGCGTCAGT
ATTAAGCGGGGGAGAATTAGATCGCGATGGGAAAAAATTCGGTTAAGGCCAGGGGGAAAGAAAAAATATA
AATTAAAACATATAGTATGGGCAAGCAGGGAGCTAGAACGATTCGCAGTTAATCCTGGCCTGTTAGAAAC
ATCAGAAGGCTGTAGACAAATACTGGGACAGCTACAACCATCCCTTCAGACAGGATCAGAAGAACTTAGA
TCATTATATAATACAGTAGCAACCCTCTATTGTGTGCATCAAAGGATAGAGATAAAAGACACCAAGGAAG
CTTTAGACAAGATAGAGGAAGAGCAAAACAAAAGTAAGACCACCGCACAGCAAGCGGCCGCTGATCTTCA
GACCTGGAGGAGGAGATATGAGGGACAATTGGAGAAGTGAATTATATAAATATAAAGTAGTAAAAATTGA
ACCATTAGGAGTAGCACCCACCAAGGCAAAGAGAAGAGTGGTGCAGAGAGAAAAAAGAGCAGTGGGAATA
GGAGCTTTGTTCCTTGGGTTCTTGGGAGCAGCAGGAAGCACTATGGGCGCAGCGTCAATGACGCTGACGG
TACAGGCCAGACAATTATTGTCTGGTATAGTGCAGCAGCAGAACAATTTGCTGAGGGCTATTGAGGCGCA
ACAGCATCTGTTGCAACTCACAGTCTGGGGCATCAAGCAGCTCCAGGCAAGAATCCTGGCTGTGGAAAGA
TACCTAAAGGATCAACAGCTCCTGGGGATTTGGGGTTGCTCTGGAAAACTCATTTGCACCACTGCTGTGC
CTTGGAATGCTAGTTGGAGTAATAAATCTCTGGAACAGATTTGGAATCACACGACCTGGATGGAGTGGGA
CAGAGAAATTAACAATTACACAAGCTTAATACACTCCTTAATTGAAGAATCGCAAAACCAGCAAGAAAAG
AATGAACAAGAATTATTGGAATTAGATAAATGGGCAAGTTTGTGGAATTGGTTTAACATAACAAATTGGC
TGTGGTATATAAAATTATTCATAATGATAGTAGGAGGCTTGGTAGGTTTAAGAATAGTTTTTGCTGTACT
TTCTATAGTGAATAGAGTTAGGCAGGGATATTCACCATTATCGTTTCAGACCCACCTCCCAACCCCGAGG
GGACCCGACAGGCCCGAAGGAATAGAAGAAGAAGGTGGAGAGAGAGACAGAGACAGATCCATTCGATTAG
TGAACGGATCGGCACTGCGTGCGCCAATTCTGCAGACAAATGGCAGTATTCATCCACAATTTTAAAAGAA
AAGGGGGGATTGGGGGGTACAGTGCAGGGGAAAGAATAGTAGACATAATAGCAACAGACATACAAACTAA
AGAATTACAAAAACAAATTACAAAAATTCAAAATTTTCGGGTTTATTACAGGGACAGCAGAGATCCAGTT
TGGTTAATTAAGGTACCGATCCGACGCCGCCATCTCTAGGCCCGCGCCGGCCCCCTCGCACAGACTTGTG
GGAGAAGCTCGGCTACTCCCCTGCCCCGGTTAATTTGCATATAATATTTCCTAGTAACTATAGAGGCTTA
ATGTGCGATAAAAGACAGATAATCTGTTCTTTTTAATACTAGCTACATTTTACATGATAGGCTTGGATTT
CTATAAGAGATACAAATACTAAATTATTATTTTAAAAAACAGCACAAAAGGAAACTCACCCTAACTGTAA
AGTAATTGTGTGTTTTGAGACTATAAATATCCCTTGGAGAAAAGCCTTGTTGAAACACCGGAGACGGTTG
TAAATGAGCACACAAAATACACATGCTAAAATATTATATTCTATGACCTTTATAAAATCAACCAAAATCT
TCTTTTTAATAACTTTAGTATCAATAATTAGAATTTTTATGTTCCTTTTTGCAAACTTTTAATAAAAATG
AGCAAAATAAAAAAACGCTAGTTTTAGTAACTCGCGTTGTTTTCTTCACCTTTAATAATAGCTACTCCAC
CACTTGTTCCTAAGCGGTCAGCTCCTGCTTCAATCATTTTTTGAGCATCTTCAAATGTTCTAACTCCACC
AGCTGCTTTAACTAAAGCATTGTCTTTAACAACTGACTTCATTAGTTTAACATCTTCAAATGTTGCACCT
GATTTTGAAAATCCTGTTGATGTTTTAACAAATTCTAATCCAGCTTCAACAGCTATTTCACAAGCTTTCA
TGATTTCTTCTTTTGTTAATAAACAATTTTCCATAATACATTTAACAACATGTGATCCAGCTGCTTTTTT
TACAGCTTTCATGTCTTCTAAAACTAATTCATAATTTTTGTCTTTTAATGCACCAATATTTAATACCATA
TCAATTTCTGTTGCACCATCTTTAATTGCTTCAGAAACTTCGAATGCTTTTGTAGCTGTTGTGCATGCAC
CTAGAGGAAAACCTACAACATTTGTTATTCCTACATTTGTGCCTTTTAATAATTCTTTACAATAGCTTGT
TCAATATGAATTAACACAAACTGTTGCAAAATCAAATTCAATTGCTTCATCACATAATTGTTTAATTTCA
GCTTTCGTAGCATCTTGTTTTAATAATGTGTGATCTATATATTTGTTTAGTTTCATTTTTTCTCCTATAT
ATTCATTTTTAATTTTAATTCTTTAATAATTTCGTCTACTTTAACTTTAGCGTTTTGAACAGATTCACCA
ACACCTATAAAATAAATTTTTAGTTTAGGTTCAGTTCCACTTGGGCGAACAGCAAATCATGACTTATCTT
CTAAATAAAATTTTAGTAAGTCTTGTCCTGGCATATTATACATTCCATCGATGTAGTCTTCAACATTAAC
AACTTTAAGTCCAGCAATTTGAGTTAAGGGTGTTGCTCTCAATGATTTCATTAATGGTTCAATTTTTAAT
TTCTTTTCTTCTGGTTTAAAATTCAAGTTTAAAGTGAAAGTGTAATATGCACCCATTTCTTTAAATAAAT
CTTCTAAATAGTCTACTAATGTTTTATTTTGTTTTTTATAAAATCAAGCAGCCTCTGCTATTAATATAGA
AGCTTGTATTCCATCTTTATCTCTAGCTGAGTCATCAATTACATATCCATAACTTTCTTCATAAGCAAAA
ACAAAATTTAATCCGTTATCTTCTTCTTTAGCAATTTCTCTACCCATTCATTTAAATCCAGTTAAAGTTT
TTACAATATTAACTCCATATTTTTCATGAGCGATTCTATCACCCAAATCACTTGTTACAAAACTTGAATA
TAGAGCCGGATTTTTTGGAATGCTATTTAAGCGTTTTAGATTTGATAATTTTCAATCAATTAAAATTGGT
CCTGTTTGATTTCCATCTAATCTTACAAAATGACCATCATGTTTTATTGCCATTCCAAATCTGTCAGCAT
CTGGGTCATTCATAATAATAATATCTGCATCATGTTTAATACCATATTCAAGCGGTATTTTTCATGCAGG
ATCAAATTCTGGATTTGGATTTACAACATTTTTAAATGTTTCATCTTCAAATGCATGCTCTTCAACCTCA
ATAACGTTATATCCTGATTCACGTAATATTTTTGGGGTAAATTTAGTTCCTGTTCCATTAACTGCGCTAA
AAATAATTTTTAAATCTTTTTTAGCTTCTTGCTCTTTTTTGTACGTCTCTGTTTTAGAGCTAGAAATAGC
AAGTTAAAATAAGGCTAGTCCGTTATCAACTTGAAAAAGTGGCACCGAGTCGGTGCTTTTTTGAATTCGC
TAGCTAGGTCTTGAAAGGAGTGGGAATTGGCTCCGGTGCCCGTCAGTGGGCAGAGCGCACATCGCCCACA
GTCCCCGAGAAGTTGGGGGGAGGGGTCGGCAATTGATCCGGTGCCTAGAGAAGGTGGCGCGGGGTAAACT
GGGAAAGTGATGTCGTGTACTGGCTCCGCCTTTTTCCCGAGGGTGGGGGAGAACCGTATATAAGTGCAGT
AGTCGCCGTGAACGTTCTTTTTCGCAACGGGTTTGCCGCCAGAACACAGGACCGGTTCTAGAGCGCTGCC
ACCATGGACAAGAAGTACAGCATCGGCCTGGACATCGGCACCAACTCTGTGGGCTGGGCCGTGATCACCG
ACGAGTACAAGGTGCCCAGCAAGAAATTCAAGGTGCTGGGCAACACCGACCGGCACAGCATCAAGAAGAA
CCTGATCGGAGCCCTGCTGTTCGACAGCGGCGAAACAGCCGAGGCCACCCGGCTGAAGAGAACCGCCAGA
AGAAGATACACCAGACGGAAGAACCGGATCTGCTATCTGCAAGAGATCTTCAGCAACGAGATGGCCAAGG
TGGACGACAGCTTCTTCCACAGACTGGAAGAGTCCTTCCTGGTGGAAGAGGATAAGAAGCACGAGCGGCA
CCCCATCTTCGGCAACATCGTGGACGAGGTGGCCTACCACGAGAAGTACCCCACCATCTACCACCTGAGA
AAGAAACTGGTGGACAGCACCGACAAGGCCGACCTGCGGCTGATCTATCTGGCCCTGGCCCACATGATCA
AGTTCCGGGGCCACTTCCTGATCGAGGGCGACCTGAACCCCGACAACAGCGACGTGGACAAGCTGTTCAT
CCAGCTGGTGCAGACCTACAACCAGCTGTTCGAGGAAAACCCCATCAACGCCAGCGGCGTGGACGCCAAG
GCCATCCTGTCTGCCAGACTGAGCAAGAGCAGACGGCTGGAAAATCTGATCGCCCAGCTGCCCGGCGAGA
AGAAGAATGGCCTGTTCGGAAACCTGATTGCCCTGAGCCTGGGCCTGACCCCCAACTTCAAGAGCAACTT
CGACCTGGCCGAGGATGCCAAACTGCAGCTGAGCAAGGACACCTACGACGACGACCTGGACAACCTGCTG
GCCCAGATCGGCGACCAGTACGCCGACCTGTTTCTGGCCGCCAAGAACCTGTCCGACGCCATCCTGCTGA
GCGACATCCTGAGAGTGAACACCGAGATCACCAAGGCCCCCCTGAGCGCCTCTATGATCAAGAGATACGA
CGAGCACCACCAGGACCTGACCCTGCTGAAAGCTCTCGTGCGGCAGCAGCTGCCTGAGAAGTACAAAGAG
ATTTTCTTCGACCAGAGCAAGAACGGCTACGCCGGCTACATTGACGGCGGAGCCAGCCAGGAAGAGTTCT
ACAAGTTCATCAAGCCCATCCTGGAAAAGATGGACGGCACCGAGGAACTGCTCGTGAAGCTGAACAGAGA
GGACCTGCTGCGGAAGCAGCGGACCTTCGACAACGGCAGCATCCCCCACCAGATCCACCTGGGAGAGCTG
CACGCCATTCTGCGGCGGCAGGAAGATTTTTACCCATTCCTGAAGGACAACCGGGAAAAGATCGAGAAGA
TCCTGACCTTCCGCATCCCCTACTACGTGGGCCCTCTGGCCAGGGGAAACAGCAGATTCGCCTGGATGAC
CAGAAAGAGCGAGGAAACCATCACCCCCTGGAACTTCGAGGAAGTGGTGGACAAGGGCGCTTCCGCCCAG
AGCTTCATCGAGCGGATGACCAACTTCGATAAGAACCTGCCCAACGAGAAGGTGCTGCCCAAGCACAGCC
TGCTGTACGAGTACTTCACCGTGTATAACGAGCTGACCAAAGTGAAATACGTGACCGAGGGAATGAGAAA
GCCCGCCTTCCTGAGCGGCGAGCAGAAAAAGGCCATCGTGGACCTGCTGTTCAAGACCAACCGGAAAGTG
ACCGTGAAGCAGCTGAAAGAGGACTACTTCAAGAAAATCGAGTGCTTCGACTCCGTGGAAATCTCCGGCG
TGGAAGATCGGTTCAACGCCTCCCTGGGCACATACCACGATCTGCTGAAAATTATCAAGGACAAGGACTT
CCTGGACAATGAGGAAAACGAGGACATTCTGGAAGATATCGTGCTGACCCTGACACTGTTTGAGGACAGA
GAGATGATCGAGGAACGGCTGAAAACCTATGCCCACCTGTTCGACGACAAAGTGATGAAGCAGCTGAAGC
GGCGGAGATACACCGGCTGGGGCAGGCTGAGCCGGAAGCTGATCAACGGCATCCGGGACAAGCAGTCCGG
CAAGACAATCCTGGATTTCCTGAAGTCCGACGGCTTCGCCAACAGAAACTTCATGCAGCTGATCCACGAC
GACAGCCTGACCTTTAAAGAGGACATCCAGAAAGCCCAGGTGTCCGGCCAGGGCGATAGCCTGCACGAGC
ACATTGCCAATCTGGCCGGCAGCCCCGCCATTAAGAAGGGCATCCTGCAGACAGTGAAGGTGGTGGACGA
GCTCGTGAAAGTGATGGGCCGGCACAAGCCCGAGAACATCGTGATCGAAATGGCCAGAGAGAACCAGACC
ACCCAGAAGGGACAGAAGAACAGCCGCGAGAGAATGAAGCGGATCGAAGAGGGCATCAAAGAGCTGGGCA
GCCAGATCCTGAAAGAACACCCCGTGGAAAACACCCAGCTGCAGAACGAGAAGCTGTACCTGTACTACCT
GCAGAATGGGCGGGATATGTACGTGGACCAGGAACTGGACATCAACCGGCTGTCCGACTACGATGTGGAC
CATATCGTGCCTCAGAGCTTTCTGAAGGACGACTCCATCGACAACAAGGTGCTGACCAGAAGCGACAAGA
ACCGGGGCAAGAGCGACAACGTGCCCTCCGAAGAGGTCGTGAAGAAGATGAAGAACTACTGGCGGCAGCT
GCTGAACGCCAAGCTGATTACCCAGAGAAAGTTCGACAATCTGACCAAGGCCGAGAGAGGCGGCCTGAGC
GAACTGGATAAGGCCGGCTTCATCAAGAGACAGCTGGTGGAAACCCGGCAGATCACAAAGCACGTGGCAC
AGATCCTGGACTCCCGGATGAACACTAAGTACGACGAGAATGACAAGCTGATCCGGGAAGTGAAAGTGAT
CACCCTGAAGTCCAAGCTGGTGTCCGATTTCCGGAAGGATTTCCAGTTTTACAAAGTGCGCGAGATCAAC
AACTACCACCACGCCCACGACGCCTACCTGAACGCCGTCGTGGGAACCGCCCTGATCAAAAAGTACCCTA
AGCTGGAAAGCGAGTTCGTGTACGGCGACTACAAGGTGTACGACGTGCGGAAGATGATCGCCAAGAGCGA
GCAGGAAATCGGCAAGGCTACCGCCAAGTACTTCTTCTACAGCAACATCATGAACTTTTTCAAGACCGAG
ATTACCCTGGCCAACGGCGAGATCCGGAAGCGGCCTCTGATCGAGACAAACGGCGAAACCGGGGAGATCG
TGTGGGATAAGGGCCGGGATTTTGCCACCGTGCGGAAAGTGCTGAGCATGCCCCAAGTGAATATCGTGAA
AAAGACCGAGGTGCAGACAGGCGGCTTCAGCAAAGAGTCTATCCTGCCCAAGAGGAACAGCGATAAGCTG
ATCGCCAGAAAGAAGGACTGGGACCCTAAGAAGTACGGCGGCTTCGACAGCCCCACCGTGGCCTATTCTG
TGCTGGTGGTGGCCAAAGTGGAAAAGGGCAAGTCCAAGAAACTGAAGAGTGTGAAAGAGCTGCTGGGGAT
CACCATCATGGAAAGAAGCAGCTTCGAGAAGAATCCCATCGACTTTCTGGAAGCCAAGGGCTACAAAGAA
GTGAAAAAGGACCTGATCATCAAGCTGCCTAAGTACTCCCTGTTCGAGCTGGAAAACGGCCGGAAGAGAA
TGCTGGCCTCTGCCGGCGAACTGCAGAAGGGAAACGAACTGGCCCTGCCCTCCAAATATGTGAACTTCCT
GTACCTGGCCAGCCACTATGAGAAGCTGAAGGGCTCCCCCGAGGATAATGAGCAGAAACAGCTGTTTGTG
GAACAGCACAAGCACTACCTGGACGAGATCATCGAGCAGATCAGCGAGTTCTCCAAGAGAGTGATCCTGG
CCGACGCTAATCTGGACAAAGTGCTGTCCGCCTACAACAAGCACCGGGATAAGCCCATCAGAGAGCAGGC
CGAGAATATCATCCACCTGTTTACCCTGACCAATCTGGGAGCCCCTGCCGCCTTCAAGTACTTTGACACC
ACCATCGACCGGAAGAGGTACACCAGCACCAAAGAGGTGCTGGACGCCACCCTGATCCACCAGAGCATCA
CCGGCCTGTACGAGACACGGATCGACCTGTCTCAGCTGGGAGGCGACAAGCGACCTGCCGCCACAAAGAA
GGCTGGACAGGCTAAGAAGAAGAAAGATTACAAAGACGATGACGATAAGGGATCCGGCGCAACAAACTTC
TCTCTGCTGAAACAAGCCGGAGATGTCGAAGAGAATCCTGGACCGATGGCCAAGCCTTTGTCTCAAGAAG
AATCCACCCTCATTGAAAGAGCAACGGCTACAATCAACAGCATCCCCATCTCTGAAGACTACAGCGTCGC
CAGCGCAGCTCTCTCTAGCGACGGCCGCATCTTCACTGGTGTCAATGTATATCATTTTACTGGGGGACCT
TGTGCAGAACTCGTGGTGCTGGGCACTGCTGCTGCTGCGGCAGCTGGCAACCTGACTTGTATCGTCGCGA
TCGGAAATGAGAACAGGGGCATCTTGAGCCCCTGCGGACGGTGCCGACAGGTGCTTCTCGATCTGCATCC
TGGGATCAAAGCCATAGTGAAGGACAGTGATGGACAGCCGACGGCAGTTGGGATTCGTGAATTGCTGCCC
TCTGGTTATGTGTGGGAGGGCTAAGAATTCGATATCAAGCTTATCGGTAATCAACCTCTGGATTACAAAA
TTTGTGAAAGATTGACTGGTATTCTTAACTATGTTGCTCCTTTTACGCTATGTGGATACGCTGCTTTAAT
GCCTTTGTATCATGCTATTGCTTCCCGTATGGCTTTCATTTTCTCCTCCTTGTATAAATCCTGGTTGCTG
TCTCTTTATGAGGAGTTGTGGCCCGTTGTCAGGCAACGTGGCGTGGTGTGCACTGTGTTTGCTGACGCAA
CCCCCACTGGTTGGGGCATTGCCACCACCTGTCAGCTCCTTTCCGGGACTTTCGCTTTCCCCCTCCCTAT
TGCCACGGCGGAACTCATCGCCGCCTGCCTTGCCCGCTGCTGGACAGGGGCTCGGCTGTTGGGCACTGAC
AATTCCGTGGTGTTGTCGGGGAAATCATCGTCCTTTCCTTGGCTGCTCGCCTGTGTTGCCACCTGGATTC
TGCGCGGGACGTCCTTCTGCTACGTCCCTTCGGCCCTCAATCCAGCGGACCTTCCTTCCCGCGGCCTGCT
GCCGGCTCTGCGGCCTCTTCCGCGTCTTCGCCTTCGCCCTCAGACGAGTCGGATCTCCCTTTGGGCCGCC
TCCCCGCGTCGACTTTAAGACCAATGACTTACAAGGCAGCTGTAGATCTTAGCCACTTTTTAAAAGAAAA
GGGGGGACTGGAAGGGCTAATTCACTCCCAACGAAGACAAGATCTGCTTTTTGCTTGTACTGGGTCTCTC
TGGTTAGACCAGATCTGAGCCTGGGAGCTCTCTGGCTAACTAGGGAACCCACTGCTTAAGCCTCAATAAA
GCTTGCCTTGAGTGCTTCAAGTAGTGTGTGCCCGTCTGTTGTGTGACTCTGGTAACTAGAGATCCCTCAG
ACCCTTTTAGTCAGTGTGGAAAATCTCTAGCAGGGCCCGTTTAAACCCGCTGATCAGCCTCGACTGTGCC
TTCTAGTTGCCAGCCATCTGTTGTTTGCCCCTCCCCCGTGCCTTCCTTGACCCTGGAAGGTGCCACTCCC
ACTGTCCTTTCCTAATAAAATGAGGAAATTGCATCGCATTGTCTGAGTAGGTGTCATTCTATTCTGGGGG
GTGGGGTGGGGCAGGACAGCAAGGGGGAGGATTGGGAAGACAATAGCAGGCATGCTGGGGATGCGGTGGG
CTCTATGGCTTCTGAGGCGGAAAGAACCAGCTGGGGCTCTAGGGGGTATCCCC
[124 nt withheld, positions 14404-14527]
C
[91 nt withheld, positions 14529-14619]
A
[49 nt withheld, positions 14621-14669]
CCTTTGACGTTGGAGTCCACGTTCTTT
[37 nt withheld, positions 14697-14733]
ACCCTATCTCGGTCTATTCTTTTG
Features (pLannotate 1.2.2; 35 found; start..end, strand, type, name):
     89..418     +  promoter       SV40 promoter: SV40 enhancer and early promoter
    466..513     +  promoter       EM7 promoter: synthetic bacterial promoter&nbsp
    532..906     +  CDS            BleoR: antibiotic-binding protein; Sh ble from Streptoalloteichus hindustanus; confers resistance to bleomycin, phleomycin, and Zeocin™
    916..1041    +  CDS            ble (fragment): BLE_KLEPN - Experimental evidence at protein level: Swiss-Prot protein existence level 1. Binding protein with a strong affinity to the bleomycin family of antibiotics. Binds to CL990; an antimitotic-antibiotic compound. From Klebsiella pneumoniae.
   1036..1157    +  polyA_signal   SV40 poly(A) signal: SV40 polyadenylation signal
   1228..1250    -  protein_bind   lac operator (fragment): The lac repressor binds to the lac operator to inhibit transcription in E. coli. This inhibition can be relieved by adding lactose or isopropyl-β-D-thiogalactopyranoside (IPTG). lac repressor encoded by lacI
   1254..1284    -  promoter       lac promoter: promoter for the E. coli lac operon
   1299..1320    -  protein_bind   CAP binding site: CAP binding activates transcription in the presence of cAMP. E. coli catabolite activator protein
   1333..1425    -  CDS            lacI (fragment): lac repressor; lacI; The lac repressor binds to the lac operator to inhibit transcription in E. coli. This inhibition can be relieved by adding lactose or isopropyl-β-D-thiogalactopyranoside (IPTG).
   1608..2196    -  rep_origin     ori: high-copy-number ColE1/pMB1/pBR322/pUC origin of replication
   2367..3227    -  CDS            AmpR: β-lactamase; bla; confers resistance to ampicillin, carbenicillin, and related antibiotics
   3228..3332    -  promoter       AmpR promoter: bla
   3391..3443    -  misc_feature   bom (fragment): basis of mobility region from pBR322
   3598..3977    +  enhancer       CMV enhancer: human cytomegalovirus immediate early enhancer
   3978..4177    +  promoter       CMV promoter: human cytomegalovirus (CMV) immediate early promoter
   4195..4375    +  LTR            5' LTR (truncated): truncated 5' long terminal repeat (LTR) from HIV-1
   4422..4547    +  misc_feature   HIV-1 Ψ: packaging signal of human immunodeficiency virus type 1
   4531..4894    +  CDS            HIV-1 gag (fragment): gag protein from human immunodeficiency virus 1; gag
   5040..5273    +  misc_feature   RRE: The Rev response element (RRE) of HIV-1 allows for Rev-dependent mRNA export from the nucleus to the cytoplasm.
   5650..5750    +  CDS            Rev (fragment): human immunodeficiency virus 1 (HIV-1) Rev protein; rev; enhances nuclear export of unspliced and incompletely spliced viral mRNAs
   5800..5917    +  misc_feature   cPPT/CTS: central polypurine tract and central termination sequence of HIV-1
   5968..6281    +  promoter       U6 promoter: RNA polymerase III promoter for mouse U6 snRNA (Das et al., 1988)
   6467..7126    -  CDS            deoC1: DEOC1_STAAN - Also known as dra. Experimental evidence at protein level: Swiss-Prot protein existence level 1. Catalyzes a reversible aldol reaction between acetaldehyde and D-glyceraldehyde 3-phosphate to generate 2-deoxy-D-ribose 5- phosphate. From Staphylococcus aureus (strain N315).
   8171..8246    +  misc_RNA       gRNA scaffold: guide RNA scaffold for the Streptococcus pyogenes CRISPR/Cas9 system
   8264..8282    +  CDS            small t antigen (fragment): SV40 (simian virus 40) small t antigen
   8308..8519    +  promoter       EF-1α core promoter: core promoter for human elongation factor EF-1α
   8544..12647   +  CDS            Cas9: Cas9 (Csn1) endonuclease from the Streptococcus pyogenes Type II CRISPR/Cas system generates RNA-guided double strand breaks in DNA
  12786..13184   +  CDS            BSD: blasticidin S deaminase; Aspergillus terreus BSD; confers resistance to blasticidin
  13185..13206   +  misc_feature   MCS (fragment): pBluescript multiple cloning site
  13209..13797   +  misc_feature   WPRE: woodchuck hepatitis virus posttranscriptional regulatory element
  13848..13867   +  misc_feature   cPPT/CTS (fragment): central polypurine tract and central termination sequence of HIV-1
  13869..14102   +  LTR            3' LTR (ΔU3): self-inactivating 3' long terminal repeat (LTR) from HIV-1
  14134..14358   +  polyA_signal   bGH poly(A) signal: bovine growth hormone polyadenylation signal
  14362..14383   +  promoter       SV40 promoter (fragment): SV40 enhancer and early promoter
  14404..75      +  rep_origin     f1 ori (across the origin) (sequence partly withheld): f1 bacteriophage origin of replication; arrow indicates direction of (+) strand synthesis
