[The description below was written by a language model from this plasmid's Addgene catalogue record and pLannotate feature annotations shown in this document.]
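Description:
lentiCRISPRv2-Blast-mU6 is an empty-backbone, single-vector lentiviral CRISPR plasmid derived from lentiCRISPR v2-Blast, in which the human U6 promoter that normally drives the sgRNA was replaced with the mouse U6 RNA polymerase III promoter by restriction-ligation. It is propagated in E. coli through a high-copy ColE1/pUC-type origin with ampicillin selection (AmpR), and also carries an f1 origin. Outside the viral region, the backbone retains an SV40/EM7-driven BleoR cassette with an SV40 poly(A) signal.

The transfer cassette has a third-generation, self-inactivating layout. A CMV enhancer/promoter fused to a truncated HIV-1 5' LTR drives genomic RNA production in packaging cells, followed by the Ψ packaging signal, RRE and cPPT/CTS, and ending in a ΔU3 3' LTR with a downstream bGH poly(A) signal. Within the provirus, the mU6 promoter sits upstream of a stretch of nearly 2 kb that precedes the S. pyogenes gRNA scaffold. This stretch appears to be the stuffer that is swapped for a guide sequence during cloning, and the deoC1 annotation inside it is probably an incidental similarity hit rather than a functional gene. No guide is present in this plasmid. Downstream, an EF-1α core promoter drives Cas9, followed in the same orientation by the blasticidin S deaminase gene (BSD). The feature table does not annotate the element linking the two coding sequences. A WPRE follows to enhance transcript expression.

After a guide is inserted, the vector delivers sgRNA, Cas9 and blasticidin resistance to mammalian cells in one lentivirus. The distinct U6 promoter and marker may help when combining it with other CRISPR vectors, though the record does not state this purpose.
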