Addgene plasmid #206806: lentiCRISPRv2-Blast-mU6
Purpose: (Empty Backbone) pLentiCRISPRv2 variant with mU6 promoter driving the sgRNA, and a Blasticidin resistance cassette
Depositing lab: Jolanda Van Leeuwen. Depositing organization: Universite de Lausanne (UNIL). Publication: Global analysis of suppressor mutations that rescue human genetic defects. Unlu B, Pons C, Ho UL, Batte A, Aloy P, van Leeuwen J. Genome Med. 2023 Oct 12;15(1):78. doi: 10.1186/s13073-023-01232-0. PubMed 37821946.
Backbone
  Vector backbone: lentiCRISPR v2-Blast
  Backbone manufacturer: Mohan Babu
  Backbone size (bp): 14684
  Modifications to backbone: Amplified mU6 promoter from plasmid pmU6-gRNA (Addgene Plasmid #53187) and replaced the hU6 promoter in lentiCRISPRv2-Blast (Addgene Plasmid #83480) with mU6 promoter by restriction-ligation. Verified by Sanger sequencing.
  Vector type: Mammalian Expression, Lentiviral, CRISPR
  Promoter: mU6
  Selectable markers: Blasticidin
Growth in bacteria
  Bacterial resistance: Ampicillin, 100 μg/mL
  Growth temperature: 30°C
  Growth strain: NEB Stable
  Copy number: High Copy
Gene/Insert
  Cloning method: Restriction Enzyme
Resource information
  A portion of this plasmid was derived from a plasmid made by: The mU6 promoter was amplified from a plasmid obtained from Addgene (Plasmid #53187). The backbone was purchased from Addgene (Plasmid #83480).
Terms and licenses: Academic/Nonprofit Terms; Industry Terms: Not Available to Industry
How to cite: lentiCRISPRv2-Blast-mU6 was a gift from Jolanda Van Leeuwen (Addgene plasmid # 206806 ; http://n2t.net/addgene:206806 ; RRID:Addgene_206806)
